Addgene plasmid #36718: TAL2283
Depositing lab: Keith Joung. Depositing organization: Massachusetts General Hospital. Publication: FLASH assembly of TALENs for high-throughput genome editing. Reyon D, Tsai SQ, Khayter C, Foden JA, Sander JD, Joung JK. Nat Biotechnol. 2012 Apr 8. doi: 10.1038/nbt.2170. PubMed 22484455.
Backbone
  Vector backbone: JDS71
  Backbone manufacturer: Joung lab (Addgene Plasmid # 32287)
  Backbone size w/o insert (bp): 6447
  Vector type: Mammalian, T7 for in vitro mRNA synthesis
Growth in bacteria
  Bacterial resistance: Ampicillin, 100 μg/mL
  Growth temperature: 37°C
  Growth strain: XL1 Blue
  Copy number: High Copy
Gene/Insert
  Gene/Insert name: DDB2-TALEN_Right (alt name: DDB2)
  Species: H. sapiens (human)
  Insert size (bp): 1640
  GenBank ID: NM_001300734.1
  Entrez Gene: DDB2 (a.k.a. DDBB, UV-DDB2, XPE)
  Promoter: CMV
  Tag / fusion protein: 3X Flag (N terminal on backbone); WT FOKI (C terminal on backbone)
  Cloning method: Restriction Enzyme; 5′ cloning site BsmBI (destroyed during cloning); 3′ cloning site BsmBI (destroyed during cloning)
  Sequencing primers: 5′ CMV-F; 3′ BGH-rev
Terms and licenses: Academic/Nonprofit Terms; Industry Terms: Not Available to Industry
Depositor comments: Target binding site: TCTTCTGGGTTTCTGGGC It is strongly recommended that users perform a diagnostic digest to verify this plasmid prior to use. For example, a double digest of the plasmid with BamHI and KpnI should result in two bands at 2.2kb and 5.9kb.
How to cite: TAL2283 was a gift from Keith Joung (Addgene plasmid # 36718 ; http://n2t.net/addgene:36718 ; RRID:Addgene_36718)
