[The description below was written by a language model from this plasmid's Addgene catalogue record.]
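Description:
TAL2283 is a mammalian expression plasmid encoding the right-hand monomer of a TALEN pair directed against the human DDB2 gene (also known as XPE or UV-DDB2). It is built on the JDS71 backbone, a roughly 6.4 kb TALEN expression vector that receives a custom TAL effector repeat array. Here the array is an insert of about 1.6 kb, produced by the FLASH assembly method and cloned between two BsmBI sites that were destroyed in the process. The plasmid is maintained at high copy in E. coli under ampicillin selection. The record does not list the origin of replication or other backbone features, and no annotated feature table is provided.

The insert is not DDB2 coding sequence. It is a series of TAL repeats designed to recognise a specific 18-nucleotide site within the DDB2 locus. The backbone supplies the flanking parts of the nuclease in frame: an N-terminal 3X FLAG tag for detection and a C-terminal wild-type FokI cleavage domain. A CMV promoter drives expression in mammalian cells. The vector type also indicates a T7 promoter, which allows in vitro transcription of TALEN mRNA for direct delivery. The CMV-forward and BGH-reverse sequencing primers suggest that the cassette ends in a BGH polyadenylation region.

Because FokI must dimerise to cut DNA, this construct is meant to be used with the matching left DDB2 TALEN. Together they introduce a double-strand break at the target, enabling gene disruption through error-prone repair or targeted editing by homology-directed repair in human cells.
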