>Addgene plasmid #36718 | TAL2283 | depositor partial sequence | sequence record 45911 | TAL2283 sequence 1640 bps
GAACCTGACCCCAGACCAGGTAGTCGCAATCGCGTCACATGACGGGGGAAAGCAAGCCCTGGAAACCGTG
CAAAGGTTGTTGCCGGTCCTTTGTCAAGACCACGGCCTTACACCGGAGCAAGTCGTGGCCATTGCAAGCA
ATGGGGGTGGCAAACAGGCTCTTGAGACGGTTCAGAGACTTCTCCCAGTTCTCTGTCAAGCCCACGGGCT
GACTCCCGATCAAGTTGTAGCGATTGCGTCCAACGGTGGAGGGAAACAAGCATTGGAGACTGTCCAACGG
CTCCTTCCCGTGTTGTGTCAAGCCCACGGTTTGACGCCTGCACAAGTGGTCGCCATCGCCAGCCATGATG
GCGGTAAGCAGGCGCTGGAAACAGTACAGCGCCTGCTGCCTGTACTGTGCCAGGATCATGGACTGACCCC
AGACCAGGTAGTCGCAATCGCGTCAAACGGAGGGGGAAAGCAAGCCCTGGAAACCGTGCAAAGGTTGTTG
CCGGTCCTTTGTCAAGACCACGGCCTTACACCGGAGCAAGTCGTGGCCATTGCAAATAATAACGGTGGCA
AACAGGCTCTTGAGACGGTTCAGAGACTTCTCCCAGTTCTCTGTCAAGCCCACGGGCTGACTCCCGATCA
AGTTGTAGCGATTGCGAATAACAATGGAGGGAAACAAGCATTGGAGACTGTCCAACGGCTCCTTCCCGTG
TTGTGTCAAGCCCACGGTTTGACGCCTGCACAAGTGGTCGCCATCGCCAACAACAACGGCGGTAAGCAGG
CGCTGGAAACAGTACAGCGCCTGCTGCCTGTACTGTGCCAGGATCATGGACTGACCCCAGACCAGGTAGT
CGCAATCGCGTCAAACGGAGGGGGAAAGCAAGCCCTGGAAACCGTGCAAAGGTTGTTGCCGGTCCTTTGT
CAAGACCACGGCCTTACACCGGAGCAAGTCGTGGCCATTGCAAGCAATGGGGGTGGCAAACAGGCTCTTG
AGACGGTTCAGAGACTTCTCCCAGTTCTCTGTCAAGCCCACGGGCTGACTCCCGATCAAGTTGTAGCGAT
TGCGTCCAACGGTGGAGGGAAACAAGCATTGGAGACTGTCCAACGGCTCCTTCCCGTGTTGTGTCAAGCC
CACGGTTTGACGCCTGCACAAGTGGTCGCCATCGCCAGCCATGATGGCGGTAAGCAGGCGCTGGAAACAG
TACAGCGCCTGCTGCCTGTACTGTGCCAGGATCATGGACTGACCCCAGACCAGGTAGTCGCAATCGCGTC
AAACGGAGGGGGAAAGCAAGCCCTGGAAACCGTGCAAAGGTTGTTGCCGGTCCTTTGTCAAGACCACGGC
CTTACACCGGAGCAAGTCGTGGCCATTGCAAATAATAACGGTGGCAAACAGGCTCTTGAGACGGTTCAGA
GACTTCTCCCAGTTCTCTGTCAAGCCCACGGGCTGACTCCCGATCAAGTTGTAGCGATTGCGAATAACAA
TGGAGGGAAACAAGCATTGGAGACTGTCCAACGGCTCCTTCCCGTGTTGTGTCAAGCCCACGGTTTGACG
CCTGCACAAGTGGTCGCCATCGCCAACAACAACGGCGGTAAGCAGGCGCTGGAAACAGTACAGCGCCTGC
TGCCTGTACTGTGCCAGGATCATGGACTGA
