>Addgene plasmid #36718 | TAL2283 | addgene partial sequence | sequence record 48001 | CMV-F 5'-CGCAAATGGGCGGTAGGCGTG-3'
ACTAGAGAACCCACTGCTTACTGGCTTATCGAAATTAATACGACTCACTATAGGGAGACCCAAGCTGGCT
AGCACCATGGACTACAAAGACCATGACGGTGATTATAAAGATCATGACATCGATTACAAGGATGACGATG
ACAAGATGGCCCCCAAGAAGAAGAGGAAGGTGGGCATTCACCGCGGGGTACCTATGGTGGACTTGAGGAC
ACTCGGTTATTCGCAACAGCAACAGGAGAAAATCAAGCCTAAGGTCAGGAGCACCGTCGCGCAACACCAC
GAGGCGCTTGTGGGGCATGGCTTCACTCATGCGCATATTGTCGCGCTTTCACAGCACCCTGCGGCGCTTG
GGACGGTGGCTGTCAAATACCAAGATATGATTGCGGCCCTGCCCGAAGCCACGCACGAGGCAATTGTAGG
GGTCGGTAAACAGTGGTCGGGAGCGCGAGCACTTGAGGCGCTGCTGACTGTGGCGGGTGAGCTTAGGGGG
CCTCCGCTCCAGCTCGACACCGGGCAGCTGCTGAAGATCGCGAAGAGAGGGGGAGTAACAGCGGTAGAGG
CAGTGCACGCCTGGCGCAATGCGCTCACCGGGGCCCCCTTGAACCTGACCCCAGACCAGGTAGTCGCAAT
CGCGTCACATGACGGGGGAAAGCAAGCCCTGGAAACCGTGCAAAGGTTGTTGCCGGTCCTTTGTCAAGAC
CACGGCCTTACACCGGAGCAAGTCGTGGCCATTGCAAGCAATGGGGGTGGCAAACAGGCTCTTGAGACGG
TTCAGAGACTTCTCCCAGTTCTCTGTCAAGCCCACGGGCTGACTCCCGATCAAGTTGTAGCGATTGCGTC
CAACGGTGGAGGGAAACAAGCATTGGAGACTGTCCAACGGCTCC
